>Addgene plasmid #67952 | pHR-pEF-EGFP | depositor full sequence | sequence record 118410 | pHR-pEF-EGFP sequence 10421 bps
CGATACCGTCGACCTCGAGGGAATTAATTCGAGCTCGGTACCTTTAAGACCAATGACTTACAAGGCAGCT
GTAGATCTTAGCCACTTTTTAAAAGAAAAGGGGGGACTGGAAGGGCTAATTCACTCCCAACGAAGACAAG
ATCTGCTTTTTGCTTGTACTGGGTCTCTCTGGTTAGACCAGATCTGAGCCTGGGAGCTCTCTGGCTAACT
AGGGAACCCACTGCTTAAGCCTCAATAAAGCTTGCCTTGAGTGCTTCAAGTAGTGTGTGCCCGTCTGTTG
TGTGACTCTGGTAACTAGAGATCCCTCAGACCCTTTTAGTCAGTGTGGAAAATCTCTAGCAGCATCTAGA
ATTAATTCCGTGTATTCTATAGTGTCACCTAAATCGTATGTGTATGATACATAAGGTTATGTATTAATTG
TAGCCGCGTTCTAACGACAATATGTACAAGCCTAATTGTGTAGCATCTGGCTTACTGAAGCAGACCCTAT
CATCTCTCTCGTAAACTGCCGTCAGAGTCGGTTTGGTTGGACGAACCTTCTGAGTTTCTGGTAACGCCGT
CCCGCACCCGGAAATGGTCAGCGAACCAATCAGCAGGGTCATCGCTAGCCAGATCCTCTACGCCGGACGC
ATCGTGGCCGGCATCACCGGCGCCACAGGTGCGGTTGCTGGCGCCTATATCGCCGACATCACCGATGGGG
AAGATCGGGCTCGCCACTTCGGGCTCATGAGCGCTTGTTTCGGCGTGGGTATGGTGGCAGGCCCCGTGGC
CGGGGGACTGTTGGGCGCCATCTCCTTGCATGCACCATTCCTTGCGGCGGCGGTGCTCAACGGCCTCAAC
CTACTACTGGGCTGCTTCCTAATGCAGGAGTCGCATAAGGGAGAGCGTCGAATGGTGCACTCTCAGTACA
ATCTGCTCTGATGCCGCATAGTTAAGCCAGCCCCGACACCCGCCAACACCCGCTGACGCGCCCTGACGGG
CTTGTCTGCTCCCGGCATCCGCTTACAGACAAGCTGTGACCGTCTCCGGGAGCTGCATGTGTCAGAGGTT
TTCACCGTCATCACCGAAACGCGCGAGACGAAAGGGCCTCGTGATACGCCTATTTTTATAGGTTAATGTC
ATGATAATAATGGTTTCTTAGACGTCAGGTGGCACTTTTCGGGGAAATGTGCGCGGAACCCCTATTTGTT
TATTTTTCTAAATACATTCAAATATGTATCCGCTCATGAGACAATAACCCTGATAAATGCTTCAATAATA
TTGAAAAAGGAAGAGTATGAGTATTCAACATTTCCGTGTCGCCCTTATTCCCTTTTTTGCGGCATTTTGC
CTTCCTGTTTTTGCTCACCCAGAAACGCTGGTGAAAGTAAAAGATGCTGAAGATCAGTTGGGTGCACGAG
TGGGTTACATCGAACTGGATCTCAACAGCGGTAAGATCCTTGAGAGTTTTCGCCCCGAAGAACGTTTTCC
AATGATGAGCACTTTTAAAGTTCTGCTATGTGGCGCGGTATTATCCCGTATTGACGCCGGGCAAGAGCAA
CTCGGTCGCCGCATACACTATTCTCAGAATGACTTGGTTGAGTACTCACCAGTCACAGAAAAGCATCTTA
CGGATGGCATGACAGTAAGAGAATTATGCAGTGCTGCCATAACCATGAGTGATAACACTGCGGCCAACTT
ACTTCTGACAACGATCGGAGGACCGAAGGAGCTAACCGCTTTTTTGCACAACATGGGGGATCATGTAACT
CGCCTTGATCGTTGGGAACCGGAGCTGAATGAAGCCATACCAAACGACGAGCGTGACACCACGATGCCTG
TAGCAATGGCAACAACGTTGCGCAAACTATTAACTGGCGAACTACTTACTCTAGCTTCCCGGCAACAATT
AATAGACTGGATGGAGGCGGATAAAGTTGCAGGACCACTTCTGCGCTCGGCCCTTCCGGCTGGCTGGTTT
ATTGCTGATAAATCTGGAGCCGGTGAGCGTGGGTCTCGCGGTATCATTGCAGCACTGGGGCCAGATGGTA
AGCCCTCCCGTATCGTAGTTATCTACACGACGGGGAGTCAGGCAACTATGGATGAACGAAATAGACAGAT
CGCTGAGATAGGTGCCTCACTGATTAAGCATTGGTAACTGTCAGACCAAGTTTACTCATATATACTTTAG
ATTGATTTAAAACTTCATTTTTAATTTAAAAGGATCTAGGTGAAGATCCTTTTTGATAATCTCATGACCA
AAATCCCTTAACGTGAGTTTTCGTTCCACTGAGCGTCAGACCCCGTAGAAAAGATCAAAGGATCTTCTTG
AGATCCTTTTTTTCTGCGCGTAATCTGCTGCTTGCAAACAAAAAAACCACCGCTACCAGCGGTGGTTTGT
TTGCCGGATCAAGAGCTACCAACTCTTTTTCCGAAGGTAACTGGCTTCAGCAGAGCGCAGATACCAAATA
CTGTCTTTCTAGTGTAGCCGTAGTTAGGCCACCACTTCAAGAACTCTGTAGCACCGCCTACATACCTCGC
TCTGCTAATCCTGTTACCAGTGGCTGCTGCCAGTGGCGATAAGTCGTGTCTTACCGGGTTGGACTCAAGA
CGATAGTTACCGGATAAGGCGCAGCGGTCGGGCTGAACGGGGGGTTCGTGCACACAGCCCAGCTTGGAGC
GAACGACCTACACCGAACTGAGATACCTACAGCGTGAGCTATGAGAAAGCGCCACGCTTCCCGAAGGGAG
AAAGGCGGACAGGTATCCGGTAAGCGGCAGGGTCGGAACAGGAGAGCGCACGAGGGAGCTTCCAGGGGGA
AACGCCTGGTATCTTTATAGTCCTGTCGGGTTTCGCCACCTCTGACTTGAGCGTCGATTTTTGTGATGCT
CGTCAGGGGGGCGGAGCCTATGGAAAAACGCCAGCAACGCGGCCTTTTTACGGTTCCTGGCCTTTTGCTG
GCCTTTTGCTCACATGTTCTTTCCTGCGTTATCCCCTGATTCTGTGGATAACCGTATTACCGCCTTTGAG
TGAGCTGATACCGCTCGCCGCAGCCGAACGACCGAGCGCAGCGAGTCAGTGAGCGAGGAAGCGGAAGAGC
GCCCAATACGCAAACCGCCTCTCCCCGCGCGTTGGCCGATTCATTAATGCAGCTGTGGAATGTGTGTCAG
TTAGGGTGTGGAAAGTCCCCAGGCTCCCCAGCAGGCAGAAGTATGCAAAGCATGCATCTCAATTAGTCAG
CAACCAGGTGTGGAAAGTCCCCAGGCTCCCCAGCAGGCAGAAGTATGCAAAGCATGCATCTCAATTAGTC
AGCAACCATAGTCCCGCCCCTAACTCCGCCCATCCCGCCCCTAACTCCGCCCAGTTCCGCCCATTCTCCG
CCCCATGGCTGACTAATTTTTTTTATTTATGCAGAGGCCGAGGCCGCCTCGGCCTCTGAGCTATTCCAGA
AGTAGTGAGGAGGCTTTTTTGGAGGCCTAGGCTTTTGCAAAAAGCTTGGACACAAGACAGGCTTGCGAGA
TATGTTTGAGAATACCACTTTATCCCGCGTCAGGGAGAGGCAGTGCGTAAAAAGACGCGGACTCATGTGA
AATACTGGTTTTTAGTGCGCCAGATCTCTATAATCTCGCGCAACCTATTTTCCCCTCGAACACTTTTTAA
GCCGTAGATAAACAGGCTGGGACACTTCACATGAGCGAAAAATACATCGTCACCTGGGACATGTTGCAGA
TCCATGCACGTAAACTCGCAAGCCGACTGATGCCTTCTGAACAATGGAAAGGCATTATTGCCGTAAGCCG
TGGCGGTCTGTACCGGGTGCGTTACTGGCGCGTGAACTGGGTATTCGTCATGTCGATACCGTTTGTATTT
CCAGCTACGATCACGACAACCAGCGCGAGCTTAAAGTGCTGAAACGCGCAGAAGGCGATGGCGAAGGCTT
CATCGTTATTGATGACCTGGTGGATACCGGTGGTACTGCGGTTGCGATTCGTGAAATGTATCCAAAAGCG
CACTTTGTCACCATCTTCGCAAAACCGGCTGGTCGTCCGCTGGTTGATGACTATGTTGTTGATATCCCGC
AAGATACCTGGATTGAACAGCCGTGGGATATGGGCGTCGTATTCGTCCCGCCAATCTCCGGTCGCTAATC
TTTTCAACGCCTGGCACTGCCGGGCGTTGTTCTTTTTAACTTCAGGCGGGTTACAATAGTTTCCAGTAAG
TATTCTGGAGGCTGCATCCATGACACAGGCAAACCTGAGCGAAACCCTGTTCAAACCCCGCTTTAAACAT
CCTGAAACCTCGACGCTAGTCCGCCGCTTTAATCACGGCGCACAACCGCCTGTGCAGTCGGCCCTTGATG
GTAAAACCATCCCTCACTGGTATCGCATGATTAACCGTCTGATGTGGATCTGGCGCGGCATTGACCCACG
CGAAATCCTCGACGTCCAGGCACGTATTGTGATGAGCGATGCCGAACGTACCGACGATGATTTATACGAT
ACGGTGATTGGCTACCGTGGCGGCAACTGGATTTATGAGTGGGCCCCGGATCTTTGTGAAGGAACCTTAC
TTCTGTGGTGTGACATAATTGGACAAACTACCTACAGAGATTTAAAGCTCTAAGGTAAATATAAAATTTT
TAAGTGTATAATGTGTTAAACTACTGATTCTAATTGTTTGTGTATTTTAGATTCCAACCTATGGAACTGA
TGAATGGGAGCAGTGGTGGAATGCCTTTAATGAGGAAAACCTGTTTTGCTCAGAAGAAATGCCATCTAGT
GATGATGAGGCTACTGCTGACTCTCAACATTCTACTCCTCCAAAAAAGAAGAGAAAGGTAGAAGACCCCA
AGGACTTTCCTTCAGAATTGCTAAGTTTTTTGAGTCATGCTGTGTTTAGTAATAGAACTCTTGCTTGCTT
TGCTATTTACACCACAAAGGAAAAAGCTGCACTGCTATACAAGAAAATTATGGAAAAATATTCTGTAACC
TTTATAAGTAGGCATAACAGTTATAATCATAACATACTGTTTTTTCTTACTCCACACAGGCATAGAGTGT
CTGCTATTAATAACTATGCTCAAAAATTGTGTACCTTTAGCTTTTTAATTTGTAAAGGGGTTAATAAGGA
ATATTTGATGTATAGTGCCTTGACTAGAGATCATAATCAGCCATACCACATTTGTAGAGGTTTTACTTGC
TTTAAAAAACCTCCCACACCTCCCCCTGAACCTGAAACATAAAATGAATGCAATTGTTGTTGTTAACTTG
TTTATTGCAGCTTATAATGGTTACAAATAAAGCAATAGCATCACAAATTTCACAAATAAAGCATTTTTTT
CACTGCATTCTAGTTGTGGTTTGTCCAAACTCATCAATGTATCTTATCATGTCTGGATCAACTGGATAAC
TCAAGCTAACCAAAATCATCCCAAACTTCCCACCCCATACCCTATTACCACTGCCAATTACCTAGTGGTT
TCATTTACTCTAAACCTGTGATTCCTCTGAATTATTTTCATTTTAAAGAAATTGTATTTGTTAAATATGT
ACTACAAACTTAGTAGTTGGAAGGGCTAATTCACTCCCAAAGAAGACAAGATATCCTTGATCTGTGGATC
TACCACACACAAGGCTACTTCCCTGATTAGCAGAACTACACACCAGGGCCAGGGGTCAGATATCCACTGA
CCTTTGGATGGTGCTACAAGCTAGTACCAGTTGAGCCAGATAAGGTAGAAGAGGCCAATAAAGGAGAGAA
CACCAGCTTGTTACACCCTGTGAGCCTGCATGGGATGGATGACCCGGAGAGAGAAGTGTTAGAGTGGAGG
TTTGACAGCCGCCTAGCATTTCATCACGTGGCCCGAGAGCTGCATCCGGAGTACTTCAAGAACTGCTGAT
ATCGAGCTTGCTACAAGGGACTTTCCGCTGGGGACTTTCCAGGGAGGCGTGGCCTGGGCGGGACTGGGGA
GTGGCGAGCCCTCAGATCCTGCATATAAGCAGCTGCTTTTTGCCTGTACTGGGTCTCTCTGGTTAGACCA
GATCTGAGCCTGGGAGCTCTCTGGCTAACTAGGGAACCCACTGCTTAAGCCTCAATAAAGCTTGCCTTGA
GTGCTTCAAGTAGTGTGTGCCCGTCTGTTGTGTGACTCTGGTAACTAGAGATCCCTCAGACCCTTTTAGT
CAGTGTGGAAAATCTCTAGCAGTGGCGCCCGAACAGGGACTTGAAAGCGAAAGGGAAACCAGAGGAGCTC
TCTCGACGCAGGACTCGGCTTGCTGAAGCGCGCACGGCAAGAGGCGAGGGGCGGCGACTGGTGAGTACGC
CAAAAATTTTGACTAGCGGAGGCTAGAAGGAGAGAGATGGGTGCGAGAGCGTCAGTATTAAGCGGGGGAG
AATTAGATCGCGATGGGAAAAAATTCGGTTAAGGCCAGGGGGAAAGAAAAAATATAAATTAAAACATATA
GTATGGGCAAGCAGGGAGCTAGAACGATTCGCAGTTAATCCTGGCCTGTTAGAAACATCAGAAGGCTGTA
GACAAATACTGGGACAGCTACAACCATCCCTTCAGACAGGATCAGAAGAACTTAGATCATTATATAATAC
AGTAGCAACCCTCTATTGTGTGCATCAAAGGATAGAGATAAAAGACACCAAGGAAGCTTTAGACAAGATA
GAGGAAGAGCAAAACAAAAGTAAGACCACCGCACAGCAAGCGGCCGGCCGCTGATCTTCAGACCTGGAGG
AGGAGATATGAGGGACAATTGGAGAAGTGAATTATATAAATATAAAGTAGTAAAAATTGAACCATTAGGA
GTAGCACCCACCAAGGCAAAGAGAAGAGTGGTGCAGAGAGAAAAAAGAGCAGTGGGAATAGGAGCTTTGT
TCCTTGGGTTCTTGGGAGCAGCAGGAAGCACTATGGGCGCAGCGTCAATGACGCTGACGGTACAGGCCAG
ACAATTATTGTCTGGTATAGTGCAGCAGCAGAACAATTTGCTGAGGGCTATTGAGGCGCAACAGCATCTG
TTGCAACTCACAGTCTGGGGCATCAAGCAGCTCCAGGCAAGAATCCTGGCTGTGAAAGATACCTAAAGGA
TCAACAGCTCCTGGGGATTTGGGGTTGCTCTGGAAAACTCATTTGCACCACTGCTGTGCCTTGGAATGCT
AGTTGGAGTAATAAATCTCTGGAACAGATTTGGAATCACACGACCTGGATGGAGTGGGACAGAGAAATTA
ACAATTACACAAGCTTAATACACTCCTTAATTGAAGAATCGCAAAACCAGCAAGAAAAGAATGAACAAGA
ATTATTGGAATTAGATAAATGGGCAAGTTTGTGGAATTGGTTTAACATAACAAATTGGCTGTGGTATATA
AAATTATTCATAATGATAGTAGGAGGCTTGGTAGGTTTAAGAATAGTTTTTGCTGTACTTTCTATAGTGA
ATAGAGTTAGGCAGGGATATTCACCATTATCGTTTCAGACCCACCTCCCAACCCCGAGGGGACCCGACAG
GCCCGAAGGAATAGAAGAAGAAGGTGGAGAGAGAGACAGAGACAGATCCATTCGATTAGTGAACGGATCT
CGACGGTATCGCCAAATGGCAGTATTCATCCACAATTTTAAAAGAAAAGGGGGGATTGGGGGGTACAGTG
CAGGGGAAAGAATAGTAGACATAATAGCAACAGACATACAAACTAAAGAATTACAAAAACAAATTACAAA
AATTCAAAATTTTCGGGTTTATTACAGGGACAGCAGAGATCCAGTTTGGATCGATAAGCTTGATATCGAA
TTCCGTGAGGCTCCGGTGCCCGTCAGTGGGCAGAGCGCACATCGCCCACAGTCCCCGAGAAGTTGGGGGG
AGGGGTCGGCAATTGAACCGGTGCCTAGAGAAGGTGGCGCGGGGTAAACTGGGAAAGTGATGTCGTGTAC
TGGCTCCGCCTTTTTCCCGAGGGTGGGGGAGAACCGTATATAAGTGCAGTAGTCGCCGTGAACGTTCTTT
TTCGCAACGGGTTTGCCGCCAGAACACAGGTAAGTGCCGTGTGTGGTTCCCGCGGGCCTGGCCTCTTTAC
GGGTTATGGCCCTTGCGTGCCTTGAATTACTTCCACCTGGCTGCAGTACGTGATTCTTGATCCCGAGCTT
CGGGTTGGAAGTGGGTGGGAGAGTTCGAGGCCTTGCGCTTAAGGAGCCCCTTCGCCTCGTGCTTGAGTTG
AGGCCTGGCCTGGGCGCTGGGGCCGCCGCGTGCGAATCTGGTGGCACCTTCGCGCCTGTCTCGCTGCTTT
CGATAAGTCTCTAGCCATTTAAAATTTTTGATGACCTGCTGCGACGCTTTTTTTCTGGCAAGATAGTCTT
GTAAATGCGGGCCAAGATCTGCACACTGGTATTTCGGTTTTTGGGGCCGCGGGCGGCGACGGGGCCCGTG
CGTCCCAGCGCACATGTTCGGCGAGGCGGGGCCTGCGAGCGCGGCCACCGAGAATCGGACGGGGGTAGTC
TCAAGCTGGCCGGCCTGCTCTGGTGCCTGGCCTCGCGCCGCCGTGTATCGCCCCGCCCTGGGCGGCAAGG
CTGGCCCGGTCGGCACCAGTTGCGTGAGCGGAAAGATGGCCGCTTCCCGGCCCTGCTGCAGGGAGCTCAA
AATGGAGGACGCGGCGCTCGGGAGAGCGGGCGGGTGAGTCACCCACACAAAGGAAAAGGGCCTTTCCGTC
CTCAGCCGTCGCTTCATGTGACTCCACGGAGTACCGGGCGCCGTCCAGGCACCTCGATTAGTTCTCGAGC
TTTTGGAGTACGTCGTCTTTAGGTTGGGGGGAGGGGTTTTATGCGATGGAGTTTCCCCACACTGAGTGGG
TGGAGACTGAAGTTAGGCCAGCTTGGCACTTGATGTAATTCTCCTTGGAATTTGCCCTTTTTGAGTTTGG
ATCTTGGTTCATTCTCAAGCCTCAGACAGTGGTTCAAAGTTTTTTTCTTCCATTTCAGGTGTCGTGAGGA
ATTAGCTTGGTACTAATACGACTCACTATAGGGAGACCCAAGCTGGCTAGGTAAGCTTGGTACCGAGCTC
GGATCCGCCGCCACCATGGTGAGCAAGGGCGAGGAGCTGTTCACCGGGGTGGTGCCCATCCTGGTCGAGC
TGGACGGCGACGTAAACGGCCACAAGTTCAGCGTGTCCGGCGAGGGCGAGGGCGATGCCACCTACGGCAA
GCTGACCCTGAAGTTCATTTGCACCACCGGCAAGCTGCCCGTGCCCTGGCCCACCCTCGTGACCACCCTG
ACCTACGGCGTGCAGTGCTTCAGCCGCTACCCCGACCACATGAAGCAGCACGACTTCTTCAAGTCCGCCA
TGCCCGAAGGCTACGTCCAGGAGCGCACCATCTTCTTCAAGGACGACGGCAACTACAAGACCCGCGCCGA
GGTGAAGTTCGAGGGCGACACCCTGGTGAACCGCATCGAGCTGAAGGGCATCGACTTCAAGGAGGACGGC
AACATCCTGGGGCACAAGCTGGAGTACAACTACAACAGCCACAACGTCTATATCATGGCCGACAAGCAGA
AGAACGGCATCAAGGTGAACTTCAAGATCCGCCACAACATCGAGGACGGCAGCGTGCAGCTCGCCGACCA
CTACCAGCAGAACACCCCCATCGGCGACGGCCCCGTGCTGCTGCCCGACAACCACTACCTGAGCACCCAG
TCCGCCCTGAGCAAAGACCCCAACGAGAAGCGCGATCACATGGTCCTGCTGGAGTTCGTGACCGCCGCCG
GGATCACTCTCGGCATGGACGAGCTGTACAAGTAAACTAGTGCGGCCGCGACTCTAGAGTCGACCTGCAG
GCATGCAAGCTTGATATCAAGCTTATCGATAATCAACCTCTGGATTACAAAATTTGTGAAAGATTGACTG
GTATTCTTAACTATGTTGCTCCTTTTACGCTATGTGGATACGCTGCTTTAATGCCTTTGTATCATGCTAT
TGCTTCCCGTATGGCTTTCATTTTCTCCTCCTTGTATAAATCCTGGTTGCTGTCTCTTTATGAGGAGTTG
TGGCCCGTTGTCAGGCAACGTGGCGTGGTGTGCACTGTGTTTGCTGACGCAACCCCCACTGGTTGGGGCA
TTGCCACCACCTGTCAGCTCCTTTCCGGGACTTTCGCTTTCCCCCTCCCTATTGCCACGGCGGAACTCAT
CGCCGCCTGCCTTGCCCGCTGCTGGACAGGGGCTCGGCTGTTGGGCACTGACAATTCCGTGGTGTTGTCG
GGGAAATCATCGTCCTTTCCTTGGCTGCTCGCCTGTGTTGCCACCTGGATTCTGCGCGGGACGTCCTTCT
GCTACGTCCCTTCGGCCCTCAATCCAGCGGACCTTCCTTCCCGCGGCCTGCTGCCGGCTCTGCGGCCTCT
TCCGCGTCTTCGCCTTCGCCCTCAGACGAGTCGGATCTCCCTTTGGGCCGCCTCCCCGCAT
Features (pLannotate 1.2.2; 34 found; start..end, strand, type, name):
     38..106     +  CDS            nef (fragment): NEF_HV1Z2 - Experimental evidence at protein level: Swiss-Prot protein existence level 1. Extracellular Nef protein targets CD4(+) T-lymphocytes for apoptosis by interacting with CXCR4 surface receptors. From Human immunodeficiency virus type 1 group M subtype D (isolate Z2/CDC-Z34) (HIV-1).
    108..341     +  LTR            3' LTR (ΔU3): self-inactivating 3' long terminal repeat (LTR) from HIV-1
    366..384     -  promoter       SP6 promoter: promoter for bacteriophage SP6 RNA polymerase
    612..891     +  CDS            TcR (fragment): tetracycline efflux protein; tet; confers resistance to tetracycline
    892..940     -  misc_feature   bom (fragment): basis of mobility region from pBR322
   1042..1077    -  CDS            rop (fragment): Rop protein, which maintains plasmids at low copy number; rop
   1172..1276    +  promoter       AmpR promoter: bla
   1277..2137    +  CDS            AmpR: β-lactamase; bla; confers resistance to ampicillin, carbenicillin, and related antibiotics
   2308..2896    +  rep_origin     ori: high-copy-number ColE1/pMB1/pBR322/pUC origin of replication
   3079..3135    +  CDS            lacI (fragment): lac repressor; lacI; The lac repressor binds to the lac operator to inhibit transcription in E. coli. This inhibition can be relieved by adding lactose or isopropyl-β-D-thiogalactopyranoside (IPTG).
   3142..3471    +  promoter       SV40 promoter: SV40 enhancer and early promoter
   3671..3790    +  CDS            gpt (fragment): XGPT_ECOLI - Also known as gpp, gxu. Experimental evidence at protein level: Swiss-Prot protein existence level 1. Purine salvage pathway enzyme that catalyzes the transfer of the ribosyl-5-phosphate group from 5-phospho-alpha-D-ribose 1- diphosphate (PRPP) to the N9 position of the 6-oxopurines guanine and xanthine to form the corresponding ribonucleotides GMP (guanosine 5'- monophosphate) and XMP (xanthosine 5'-monophosphate), with the release of PPi. To a lesser extent, also acts on hypoxanthine (PubMed:9100006, PubMed:3886014). Does not ribophosphorylate adenine (PubMed:3886014). From Esch
   3790..4125    +  CDS            gpt (fragment): XGPT_ECOLI - Also known as gpp, gxu. Experimental evidence at protein level: Swiss-Prot protein existence level 1. Purine salvage pathway enzyme that catalyzes the transfer of the ribosyl-5-phosphate group from 5-phospho-alpha-D-ribose 1- diphosphate (PRPP) to the N9 position of the 6-oxopurines guanine and xanthine to form the corresponding ribonucleotides GMP (guanosine 5'- monophosphate) and XMP (xanthosine 5'-monophosphate), with the release of PPi. To a lesser extent, also acts on hypoxanthine (PubMed:9100006, PubMed:3886014). Does not ribophosphorylate adenine (PubMed:3886014). From Esch
   4220..4525    +  CDS            frsA (fragment): FRSA_ECOLI - Also known as yafA. Experimental evidence at protein level: Swiss-Prot protein existence level 1. Catalyzes the hydrolysis of esters (PubMed:15808744). Displays esterase activity toward pNP-butyrate (PubMed:15808744). May stimulate mixed-acid fermentation by acting as a fermentation/respiration switch that down-regulates respiration and up- regulates fermentation rates (PubMed:15169777). From Escherichia coli (strain K12).
   4529..4603    +  CDS            small t antigen (fragment): SV40 (simian virus 40) small t antigen
   4605..4670    +  intron         small t intron: SV40 (simian virus 40) small t antigen intron
   4800..4820    +  CDS            SV40 NLS: nuclear localization signal of SV40 (simian virus 40) large T antigen
   5139..5222    +  CDS            large T antigen (fragment): large T antigen from SV40 (simian virus 40)
   5245..5379    +  polyA_signal   SV40 poly(A) signal: SV40 polyadenylation signal
   5547..5876    +  CDS            nef (fragment): NEF_HV1BR - Experimental evidence at protein level: Swiss-Prot protein existence level 1. Extracellular Nef protein targets CD4(+) T-lymphocytes for apoptosis by interacting with CXCR4 surface receptors (PubMed:14990729). From Human immunodeficiency virus type 1 group M subtype B (isolate BRU/LAI) (HIV-1).
   5924..6181    +  LTR            5' LTR (truncated): truncated 5' long terminal repeat (LTR) from HIV-1
   6228..6353    +  misc_feature   HIV-1 Ψ: packaging signal of human immunodeficiency virus type 1
   6337..6675    +  CDS            HIV-1 gag (fragment): gag protein from human immunodeficiency virus 1; gag
   6850..7082    +  misc_feature   RRE: The Rev response element (RRE) of HIV-1 allows for Rev-dependent mRNA export from the nucleus to the cytoplasm.
   7054..7560    +  CDS            env (fragment): ENV_HV1H2 - Experimental evidence at protein level: Swiss-Prot protein existence level 1. [Transmembrane protein gp41]: Acts as a class I viral fusion protein. Under the current model, the protein has at least 3 conformational states: pre-fusion native state, pre-hairpin intermediate state, and post-fusion hairpin state. During fusion of viral and target intracellular membranes, the coiled coil regions (heptad repeats) assume a trimer-of-hairpins structure, positioning the fusion peptide in close proximity to the C-terminal region of the ectodomain. The formation of this structure appears to d
   7596..7713    +  misc_feature   cPPT/CTS: central polypurine tract and central termination sequence of HIV-1
   7750..7774    -  misc_feature   MCS (fragment): pBluescript multiple cloning site
   7779..8957    +  promoter       EF-1α promoter: strong constitutive promoter for human elongation factor EF-1α
   8974..8992    +  promoter       T7 promoter: promoter for bacteriophage T7 RNA polymerase
   9046..9762    +  CDS            EGFP: EGFP is a basic (constitutively fluorescent) green fluorescent protein published in 1996, derived from Aequorea victoria. It is reported to be a rapidly-maturing weak dimer with moderate acid sensitivity.
   9782..9812    +  misc_feature   MCS (fragment): pUC18/19 multiple cloning site
   9813..9831    +  misc_feature   MCS (fragment): pBluescript multiple cloning site
   9831..10419   +  misc_feature   WPRE: woodchuck hepatitis virus posttranscriptional regulatory element
  10420..21      +  misc_feature   MCS (fragment) (across the origin): pBluescript multiple cloning site
