[The description below was written by a language model from this plasmid's Addgene catalogue record and pLannotate feature annotations shown in this document.]
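Description:
pHR-pEF-EGFP is an empty-backbone HIV-1-derived lentiviral transfer vector built on pHR and designed so that microRNA target sequences can be cloned immediately downstream of an EGFP reporter. The depositor's full sequence is 10,421 bp. In bacteria it is maintained through a high-copy ColE1/pUC-type origin and selected with ampicillin via the bla gene. The record specifies a recombination-deficient strain, which is the usual precaution for plasmids carrying repeated LTRs. The bacterial portion also contains leftovers of older vector lineages: fragments of TcR, bom, rop and lacI, and an SV40 promoter followed by gpt fragments, the small t intron and an SV40 poly(A) signal. These appear to be historical remnants, and the record does not assign them any function.

The lentiviral cassette runs from a truncated 5' LTR through the Ψ packaging signal (overlapping a partial gag sequence), the Rev response element within an env fragment, and the cPPT/CTS. These elements support genome packaging, Rev-dependent nuclear export and efficient nuclear import. Inside the cassette, the strong constitutive human EF-1α promoter drives EGFP. Short multiple-cloning-site fragments follow the EGFP coding sequence, then a WPRE to enhance transcript expression, and finally a ΔU3 self-inactivating 3' LTR. The cloning sites between EGFP and the WPRE lie in the 3' untranslated region, so inserted miRNA target sites make EGFP expression sensitive to the matching endogenous miRNAs, reducing fluorescence in cells that express them. According to the associated publication, the vector was used to build miRNA-based genetic classifiers that restrict transgene expression to specific neuron types in the brain.
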