Addgene plasmid #67952: pHR-pEF-EGFP
Purpose: (Empty Backbone) Lentiviral vector for cloning in miRNA target sequences following EGFP sequence
Depositing lab: Xue Han & Wilson Wong. Depositing organization: Boston University Main Campus. Publication: Rationally Designed MicroRNA-Based Genetic Classifiers Target Specific Neurons in the Brain. Sayeg MK, Weinberg BH, Cha SS, Goodloe M, Wong WW, Han X. ACS Synth Biol. 2015 Apr 13. 10.1021/acssynbio.5b00040 PubMed 25848814.
Backbone
  Vector backbone: pHR
  Vector type: Lentiviral
Growth in bacteria
  Bacterial resistance: Ampicillin, 100 μg/mL
  Growth temperature: 30°C
  Growth strain: Stbl3
  Copy number: High Copy
Terms and licenses: Academic/Nonprofit Terms; Industry Terms: Not Available to Industry
How to cite: pHR-pEF-EGFP was a gift from Xue Han & Wilson Wong (Addgene plasmid # 67952 ; http://n2t.net/addgene:67952 ; RRID:Addgene_67952)
