>Addgene plasmid #67952 | pHR-pEF-EGFP | addgene partial sequence | sequence record 125120 | CMV-d2eGFP-F 5'-TATATCATGGCCGACAAGC-3'
ATCCGCCACAACATCGAGGACGGCAGCGTGCAGCTCGCCGACCACTACCAGCAGAACACCCCCATCGGCG
ACGGCCCCGTGCTGCTGCCCGACAACCACTACCTGAGCACCCAGTCCGCCCTGAGCAAAGACCCCAACGA
GAAGCGCGATCACATGGTCCTGCTGGAGTTCGTGACCGCCGCCGGGATCACTCTCGGCATGGACGAGCTG
TACAAGTAAACTAGTGCGGCCGCGACTCTAGAGTCGACCTGCAGGCATGCAAGCTTGATATCAAGCTTAT
CGATAATCAACCTCTGGATTACAAAATTTGTGAAAGATTGACTGGTATTCTTAACTATGTTGCTCCTTTT
ACGCTATGTGGATACGCTGCTTTAATGCCTTTGTATCATGCTATTGCTTCCCGTATGGCTTTCATTTTCT
CCTCCTTGTATAAATCCTGGTTGCTGTCTCTTTATGAGGA
